>Addgene plasmid #200409 | pDV05.2_pEF1a-iRFP720_secreted | addgene full sequence | sequence record 396774 | Addgene NGS Result
CGCTGGTCTAATACCCAATCTCTCGTCTTATCCAGATGTTTTATACGCCTTAATTAATAGGGATAACAGG
GTAATATCTTGCCCTGCACGAATACCAGCGACCCCTTGCCCAAATACTTGCCGTGGGCCTCGGCCTGAGA
GCCAAAACACTTGATGCGGAAGAAGTCGGTGCGCTCCTGCTTGTCGCCGGCATCGTTGCGCCACATCTAG
GATCTGCCAGGAACCGTAAAAAGGCCGCGTTGCTGGCGTTTTTCCATAGGCTCCGCCCCCCTGACGAGCA
TCACAAAAATCGACGCTCAAGTCAGAGGTGGCGAAACCCGACAGGACTATAAAGATACCAGGCGTTTCCC
CCTGGAAGCTCCCTCGTGCGCTCTCCTGTTCCGACCCTGCCGCTTACCGGATACCTGTCCGCCTTTCTCC
CTTCGGGAAGCGTGGCGCTTTCTCATAGCTCACGCTGTAGGTATCTCAGTTCGGTGTAGGTCGTTCGCTC
CAAGCTGGGCTGTGTGCACGAACCCCCCGTTCAGCCCGACCGCTGCGCCTTATCCGGTAACTATCGTCTT
GAGTCCAACCCGGTAAGACACGACTTATCGCCACTGGCAGCAGCCACTGGTAACAGGATTAGCAGAGCGA
GGTATGTAGGCGGTGCTACAGAGTTCTTGAAGTGGTGGCCTAACTACGGCTACACTAGAAGAACAGTATT
TGGTATCTGCGCTCTGCTGAAGCCAGTTACCTTCGGAAAAAGAGTTGGTAGCTCTTGATCCGGCAAACAA
ACCACCGCTGGTAGCGGTGGTTTTTTTGTTTGCAAGCAGCAGATTACGCGCAGAAAAAAAGGATCTCAAG
AAGATCCTTTGATCTTTTCTACGGGGTCTGACGCTCAGTGGAACGAAAACTCACGTTAAGGGATTTTGGT
CATGAGATTATCAAAAAGGATCTTCACCTAGATCCTTTTAAATTAAAAATGAAGTTTTAAATCAATCTAA
AGTATATATGAGTAAACTTGGTCTGACAGTTACCAATGCTTAATCAGTGAGGCACCTATCTCAGCGATCT
GTCTATTTCGTTCATCCATAGTTGCCTGACTCCCCGTCGTGTAGATAACTACGATACGGGAGGGCTTACC
ATCTGGCCCCAGTGCTGCAATGATACCGCGAGAACCACGCTCACCGGCTCCAGATTTATCAGCAATAAAC
CAGCCAGCCGGAAGGGCCGAGCGCAGAAGTGGTCCTGCAACTTTATCCGCCTCCATCCAGTCTATTAATT
GTTGCCGGGAAGCTAGAGTAAGTAGTTCGCCAGTTAATAGTTTGCGCAACGTTGTTGCCATTGCTACAGG
CATCGTGGTGTCACGCTCGTCGTTTGGTATGGCTTCATTCAGCTCCGGTTCCCAACGATCAAGGCGAGTT
ACATGATCCCCCATGTTGTGCAAAAAAGCGGTTAGCTCCTTCGGTCCTCCGATCGTTGTCAGAAGTAAGT
TGGCCGCAGTGTTATCACTCATGGTTATGGCAGCACTGCATAATTCTCTTACTGTCATGCCATCCGTAAG
ATGCTTTTCTGTGACTGGTGAGTACTCAACCAAGTCATTCTGAGAATAGTGTATGCGGCGACCGAGTTGC
TCTTGCCCGGCGTCAATACGGGATAATACCGCGCCACATAGCAGAACTTTAAAAGTGCTCATCATTGGAA
AACGTTCTTCGGGGCGAAAACTCTCAAGGATCTTACCGCTGTTGAGATCCAGTTCGATGTAACCCACTCG
TGCACCCAACTGATCTTCAGCATCTTTTACTTTCACCAGCGTTTCTGGGTGAGCAAAAACAGGAAGGCAA
AATGCCGCAAAAAAGGGAATAAGGGCGACACGGAAATGTTGAATACTCATACTCTTCCTTTTTCAATATT
ATTGAAGCATTTATCAAGGTTATTGTCTCATGAGCGGATACATATTTGAATGTATTTAGAAAAATAAACA
AATAGGGGTTCCGCGCACGAATTGGCCAGCGCTGCATTACCCTGTTATCCCTAACCGGTGCGTTTTTATG
CTTGTAGTATTGTATAATGTTTTTAAGATCCGGAGGCCACCTTTGGTCTTGACATTCACTAAGGAGTGGG
CCTGGAATAAAACCAGAAATCCCCATTCTCAGTCTGCCCCAAGCCCTCCAATTCCGAGGGCGCTGTATGT
ATAAGCTCGGGCAGGCAAAAGTCGACTGTGAGAACACGCCAGCAGAGGGCGCTGTGGCCCCATCAGTCCC
TGCCCACTGAACTCTCCAGAAGGAAAAGCGGCAAGGATGCAAACAAGAAAATCAGACCAGACTGGGAGTC
TAGACCCTGCGTCCCACGCGGTCCCACCATGGCTTCCTCTTTGGAATTTTCAGGGGGACCCAGGAAGACT
GACACCGCTGATTACTTTAATTGGCTCCGGTGCCCGTCAGTGGGCAGAGCGCACATCGCCCACAGTCCCC
GAGAAGTTGTGGGGAGGGGTCGGCAATTGAACCGGTGCCTAGAGAAGGTGGCGCGGGGTAAACTGGGAAA
GTGATGTCGTGTACTGGCTCCGCCTTTTTCCCGAGGGTGGGGGAGAACCGTATATAAGTGCAGTAGTCGC
CGTGAACGTTCTTTTTCGCAACGGGTTTGCCGCCAGAACACAGGTAAGTGCCGTGTGTGGTTCCCGCGGG
CCTGGCCTCTTTACGGGTTATGGCCCTTGCGTGCCTTGAATTACTTCCACCTGGCTGCAGTACGTGATTC
TTGATCCCGAGCTTCGGGTTGGAAGTGGGTGGGAGAGTTCGAGGCCTTGCGCTTAAGGAGCCCCTTCGCC
TCGTGCTTGAGTTGAGGCCTGGCCTGGGCGCTGGGGCCGCCGCGTGCGAATCTGGTGGCACCTTCGCGCC
TGTCTCGCTGCTTTCGATAAGTCTCTAGCCATTTAAAATTTTTGATGACCTGCTGCGACGCTTTTTTTCT
GGCAAGATAGTCTTGTAAATGCGGGCCAAGATCTGCACACTGGTATTTCGGTTTTTGGGGCCGCGGGCGG
CGACGGGGCCCGTGCGTCCCAGCGCACATGTTCGGCGAGGCGGGGCCTGCGAGCGCGGCCACCGAGAATC
GGACGGGGGTAGTCTCAAGCTGGCCGGCCTGCTCTGGTGCCTGGCCTCGCGCCGCCGTGTATCGCCCCGC
CCTGGGCGGCAAGGCTGGCCCGGTCGGCACCAGTTGCGTGAGCGGAAAGATGGCCGCTTCCCGGCCCTGC
TGCAGGGAGCTCAAAATGGAGGACGCGGCGCTCGGGAGAGCGGGCGGGTGAGTCACCCACACAAAGGAAA
AGGGCCTTTCCGTCCTCAGCCGTCGCTTCATGTGACTCCACGGAGTACCGGGCGCCGTCCAGGCACCTCG
ATTAGTTCTCGAGCTTTTGGAGTACGTCGTCTTTAGGTTGGGGGGAGGGGTTTTATGCGATGGAGTTTCC
CCACACTGAGTGGGTGGAGACTGAAGTTAGGCCAGCTTGGCACTTGATGTAATTCTCCTTGGAATTTGCC
CTTTTTGAGTTTGGATCTTGGTTCATTCTCAAGCCTCAGACAGTGGTTCAAAGTTTTTTTCTTCCATTTC
AGGTGGATCCCAAGGGCAGATAAGTTTGTACAAAAAAGAGAGGTGCCACCATGGGCGTGAAGGTCCTCTT
CGCACTCATTTGCATAGCCGTAGCAGAAGCCGACTATAAAGACGACGATGACAAGGGCGGGTCCGGCGGA
GCGGAAGGATCCGTCGCCAGGCAGCCTGACCTCTTGACCTGCGACGATGAGCCGATCCATATCCCCGGTG
CCATCCAACCGCATGGACTGCTGCTCGCCCTCGCCGCCGACATGACGATCGTTGCCGGCAGCGACAACCT
TCCCGAACTCACCGGACTGGCGATCGGCGCCCTGATCGGCCGCTCTGCGGCCGATGTCTTCGACTCGGAG
ACGCACAACCGTCTGACGATCGCCTTGGCCGAGCCCGGGGCGGCCGTCGGAGCACCGATCACTGTCGGCT
TCACGATGCGAAAGGACGCAGGCTTCATCGGCTCCTGGCATCGCCATGATCAGCTCATCTTCCTCGAGCT
CGAGCCTCCCCAGCGGGACGTCGCCGAGCCGCAGGCGTTCTTCCGCCGCACCAACAGCGCCATCCGCCGC
CTGCAGGCCGCCGAAACCTTGGAAAGCGCCTGCGCCGCCGCGGCGCAAGAGGTGCGGAAGATTACCGGCT
TCGATCGGGTGATGATCTATCGCTTCGCCTCCGACTTCAGCGGGTCCGTGATCGCAGAGGATCGGTGCGC
CGAGGTCGAGTCAAAACTAGGCCTGCACTATCCTGCCTCATTCATCCCGGCGCAGGCCCGTCGGCTCTAT
ACCATCAACCCGGTACGGATCATTCCCGATATCAATTATCGGCCGGTGCCGGTCACCCCAGACCTCAATC
CGGTCACCGGGCGGCCGATTGATCTTAGCTTCGCCATCCTGCGCAGCGTCTCGCCCAACCATCTGGAGTT
CATGCGCAACATAGGCATGCACGGCACGATGTCGATCTCGATTTTGCGCGGCGAGCGACTGTGGGGATTG
ATCGTTTGCCATCACCGAACGCCGTACTACGTCGATCTCGATGGCCGCCAAGCCTGCGAGCTAGTCGCCC
AGGTTCTGGCCTGGCAGATCGGCGTGATGGAAGAGTAAGCTTCCACTGGATTGTACAATTACCAACTGAT
CTAGAACCGGTCATGGCCGCAATAAAATATCTTTATTTTCATTACATCTGTGTGTTGGTTTTTTGTGTGT
TCGAACTAGATGCTGTCGACCGATG
Features (pLannotate 1.2.2; 8 found; start..end, strand, type, name):
    251..839     -  rep_origin     ori: high-copy-number ColE1/pMB1/pBR322/pUC origin of replication
   1010..1870    -  CDS            AmpR: β-lactamase; bla; confers resistance to ampicillin, carbenicillin, and related antibiotics
   1871..1975    -  promoter       AmpR promoter: bla
   2422..2633    +  promoter       EF-1α core promoter: core promoter for human elongation factor EF-1α
   2634..3572    +  intron         EF-1α intron A: intron upstream of the start codon of human EF-1α
   3592..3608    +  protein_bind   attB1 (fragment): mutant version of attB; core recombination site for the Gateway® BP reaction BP Clonase™
   3711..4655    +  CDS            iRFP720: iRFP720 is a basic (constitutively fluorescent) near ir fluorescent protein published in 2013, derived from Rhodopseudomonas palustris. It has low acid sensitivity. It requires the cofactor biliverdin for fluorescence.
   4711..4759    +  polyA_signal   poly(A) signal: synthetic polyadenylation signal
