[The description below was written by a language model from this plasmid's Addgene catalogue record and pLannotate feature annotations shown in this document.]
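Description:
pDV05.2_pEF1a-iRFP720_secreted is a compact (about 4.8 kb) mammalian expression plasmid built on a custom backbone and classed as a synthetic biology tool. It is maintained in E. coli through a high-copy ColE1/pUC-type origin of replication and selected with ampicillin via the β-lactamase gene (AmpR) driven by its native bla promoter. No mammalian selection marker, viral element or episomal origin is annotated, so the plasmid appears suited to transient transfection rather than stable selection.

The payload is a single constitutive expression cassette. The human EF-1α core promoter followed by EF-1α intron A provides strong, broadly active transcription in mammalian cells, with the intron spliced from the 5′ untranslated region to enhance expression. A fragment of a Gateway attB1 site lies just downstream, probably a remnant of recombinational or modular assembly, although the record lists the cloning method as unknown. This is followed by the coding sequence for iRFP720, a near-infrared fluorescent protein derived from a Rhodopseudomonas palustris bacteriophytochrome that needs the cofactor biliverdin to fluoresce, and the cassette ends in a short synthetic polyadenylation signal. The record describes the insert as a secreted version of iRFP720. The feature table does not annotate a signal peptide, but there is an unannotated stretch of roughly 100 nt between the attB1 fragment and the iRFP720 annotation where a secretion leader could lie; its identity is not stated.

The stated purpose is constitutive expression of secreted iRFP720 in mammalian cells. It was deposited with work on RNA-responsive translational control by base editing, though its exact role in those experiments is not given in the record.
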