Addgene plasmid #200409: pDV05.2_pEF1a-iRFP720_secreted
Purpose: Expresses a secreted version of iRFP720 constitutively in mammalian cells
Depositing lab: James Collins. Depositing organization: Massachusetts Institute of Technology. Publication: Autocatalytic base editing for RNA-responsive translational control. Gayet RV, Ilia K, Razavi S, Tippens ND, Lalwani MA, Zhang K, Chen JX, Chen JC, Vargas-Asencio J, Collins JJ. Nat Commun. 2023 Mar 11;14(1):1339. doi: 10.1038/s41467-023-36851-z. PubMed 36906659.
Backbone
  Vector backbone: Custom
  Vector type: Mammalian Expression, Synthetic Biology
Growth in bacteria
  Bacterial resistance: Ampicillin, 100 μg/mL
  Growth temperature: 37°C
  Growth strain: DH5alpha
  Copy number: High Copy
Gene/Insert
  Gene/Insert name: iRFP720 (secreted)
  Cloning method: Unknown
  Sequencing primers: 5′ TCAAGCCTCAGACAGTGGTTC
Terms and licenses: Academic/Nonprofit Terms; Industry Terms: Not Available to Industry
How to cite: pDV05.2_pEF1a-iRFP720_secreted was a gift from James Collins (Addgene plasmid # 200409 ; http://n2t.net/addgene:200409 ; RRID:Addgene_200409)
